>Addgene plasmid #144013 | TFORF2336 | addgene full sequence | sequence record 400513 | Addgene NGS Result
TTAATGTAGTCTTATGCAATACTCTTGTAGTCTTGCAACATGGTAACGATGAGTTAGCAACATGCCTTAC
AAGGAGAGAAAAAGCACCGTGCATGCCGATTGGTGGAAGTAAGGTGGTACGATCGTGCCTTATTAGGAAG
GCAACAGACGGGTCTGACATGGATTGGACGAACCACTGAATTGCCGCATTGCAGAGATATTGTATTTAAG
TGCCTAGCTCGATACATAAACGGGTCTCTCTGGTTAGACCAGATCTGAGCCTGGGAGCTCTCTGGCTAAC
TAGGGAACCCACTGCTTAAGCCTCAATAAAGCTTGCCTTGAGTGCTTCAAGTAGTGTGTGCCCGTCTGTT
GTGTGACTCTGGTAACTAGAGATCCCTCAGACCCTTTTAGTCAGTGTGGAAAATCTCTAGCAGTGGCGCC
CGAACAGGGACTTGAAAGCGAAAGGGAAACCAGAGGAGCTCTCTCGACGCAGGACTCGGCTTGCTGAAGC
GCGCACGGCAAGAGGCGAGGGGCGGCGACTGGTGAGTACGCCAAAAATTTTGACTAGCGGAGGCTAGAAG
GAGAGAGATGGGTGCGAGAGCGTCAGTATTAAGCGGGGGAGAATTAGATCGCGATGGGAAAAAATTCGGT
TAAGGCCAGGGGGAAAGAAAAAATATAAATTAAAACATATAGTATGGGCAAGCAGGGAGCTAGAACGATT
CGCAGTTAATCCTGGCCTGTTAGAAACATCAGAAGGCTGTAGACAAATACTGGGACAGCTACAACCATCC
CTTCAGACAGGATCAGAAGAACTTAGATCATTATATAATACAGTAGCAACCCTCTATTGTGTGCATCAAA
GGATAGAGATAAAAGACACCAAGGAAGCTTTAGACAAGATAGAGGAAGAGCAAAACAAAAGTAAGACCAC
CGCACAGCAAGCGGCCGCTGATCTTCAGACCTGGAGGAGGAGATATGAGGGACAATTGGAGAAGTGAATT
ATATAAATATAAAGTAGTAAAAATTGAACCATTAGGAGTAGCACCCACCAAGGCAAAGAGAAGAGTGGTG
CAGAGAGAAAAAAGAGCAGTGGGAATAGGAGCTTTGTTCCTTGGGTTCTTGGGAGCAGCAGGAAGCACTA
TGGGCGCAGCGTCAATGACGCTGACGGTACAGGCCAGACAATTATTGTCTGGTATAGTGCAGCAGCAGAA
CAATTTGCTGAGGGCTATTGAGGCGCAACAGCATCTGTTGCAACTCACAGTCTGGGGCATCAAGCAGCTC
CAGGCAAGAATCCTGGCTGTGGAAAGATACCTAAAGGATCAACAGCTCCTGGGGATTTGGGGTTGCTCTG
GAAAACTCATTTGCACCACTGCTGTGCCTTGGAATGCTAGTTGGAGTAATAAATCTCTGGAACAGATTTG
GAATCACACGACCTGGATGGAGTGGGACAGAGAAATTAACAATTACACAAGCTTAATACACTCCTTAATT
GAAGAATCGCAAAACCAGCAAGAAAAGAATGAACAAGAATTATTGGAATTAGATAAATGGGCAAGTTTGT
GGAATTGGTTTAACATAACAAATTGGCTGTGGTATATAAAATTATTCATAATGATAGTAGGAGGCTTGGT
AGGTTTAAGAATAGTTTTTGCTGTACTTTCTATAGTGAATAGAGTTAGGCAGGGATATTCACCATTATCG
TTTCAGACCCACCTCCCAACCCCGAGGGGACCCATGCATTGCATCTCAATTAGTCAGCAACCAGGTGTGG
AAAGTCCCCAGGCTCCCCAGCAGGCAGAAGTATGCAAAGCATGCGTCTCAATTAGTCAGCAACCATAGTC
CCGCCCCTAACTCCGCCCATCCCGCCCCTAACTCCGCCCAGTTCCGCCCATTCTCCGCCCCATGGCTGAC
TAATTTTTTTTATTTATGCAGAGGCCGAGGCCGCCTCGGCCTCTGAGCTATTCCAGAAGTAGTGAGGAGG
CTTTTTTGGAGGCCTAGGCTTTTGCAAAAAGCTTTCTAGAGGTACCACCGGAGCTTACCATGACCGAGTA
CAAGCCCACGGTGCGCCTCGCCACCCGCGACGACGTCCCCAGGGCCGTACGCACCCTCGCCGCCGCGTTC
GCCGACTACCCCGCCACGCGCCACACCGTCGATCCGGACCGCCACATCGAGCGGGTCACCGAGCTGCAAG
AACTCTTCCTCACGCGCGTCGGGCTCGACATCGGCAAGGTGTGGGTCGCGGACGACGGCGCCGCCGTGGC
GGTCTGGACCACGCCGGAGAGCGTCGAAGCGGGGGCGGTGTTCGCCGAGATCGGCCCGCGCATGGCCGAG
TTGAGCGGTTCCCGGCTGGCCGCGCAGCAACAGATGGAAGGCCTCCTGGCGCCGCACCGGCCCAAGGAGC
CCGCGTGGTTCCTGGCCACCGTCGGCGTCTCGCCCGACCACCAGGGCAAGGGTCTGGGCAGCGCCGTCGT
GCTCCCCGGAGTGGAGGCGGCCGAGCGCGCCGGGGTGCCCGCCTTCCTGGAGACCTCCGCGCCCCGCAAC
CTCCCCTTCTACGAGCGGCTCGGCTTCACCGTCACCGCCGACGTCGAGGTGCCCGAAGGACCGCGCACCT
GGTGCATGACCCGCAAGCCCGGTGCCAGTTAACGAATTCTAGATCTTGAGACAAATGGCAGTATTCATCC
ACAATTTTAAAAGAAAAGGGGGGATTGGGGGGTACAGTGCAGGGGAAAGAATAGTAGACATAATAGCAAC
AGACATACAAACTAAAGAATTACAAAAACAAATTACAAAAATTCAAAATTTTCGGGTTTATTACAGGGAC
AGCAGAGATCCACTTTGGCGCCGGCTCGAGGCCTGCAGGTGCAAAGATGGATAAAGTTTTAAACAGAGAG
GAATCTTTGCAGCTAATGGACCTTCTAGGTCTTGAAAGGAGTGGGAATTGGCTCCGGTGCCCGTCAGTGG
GCAGAGCGCACATCGCCCACAGTCCCCGAGAAGTTGGGGGGAGGGGTCGGCAATTGAACCGGTGCCTAGA
GAAGGTGGCGCGGGGTAAACTGGGAAAGTGATGTCGTGTACTGGCTCCGCCTTTTTCCCGAGGGTGGGGG
AGAACCGTATATAAGTGCAGTAGTCGCCGTGAACGTTCTTTTTCGCAACGGGTTTGCCGCCAGAACACAG
GTAAGTGCCGTGTGTGGTTCCCGCGGGCCTGGCCTCTTTACGGGTTATGGCCCTTGCGTGCCTTGAATTA
CTTCCACCTGGCTGCAGTACGTGATTCTTGATCCCGAGCTTCGGGTTGGAAGTGGGTGGGAGAGTTCGAG
GCCTTGCGCTTAAGGAGCCCCTTCGCCTCGTGCTTGAGTTGAGGCCTGGCCTGGGCGCTGGGGCCGCCGC
GTGCGAATCTGGTGGCACCTTCGCGCCTGTCTCGCTGCTTTCGATAAGTCTCTAGCCATTTAAAATTTTT
GATGACCTGCTGCGACGCTTTTTTTCTGGCAAGATAGTCTTGTAAATGCGGGCCAAGATCTGCACACTGG
TATTTCGGTTTTTGGGGCCGCGGGCGGCGACGGGGCCCGTGCGTCCCAGCGCACATGTTCGGCGAGGCGG
GGCCTGCGAGCGCGGCCACCGAGAATCGGACGGGGGTAGTCTCAAGCTGGCCGGCCTGCTCTGGTGCCTG
GCCTCGCGCCGCCGTGTATCGCCCCGCCCTGGGCGGCAAGGCTGGCCCGGTCGGCACCAGTTGCGTGAGC
GGAAAGATGGCCGCTTCCCGGCCCTGCTGCAGGGAGCTCAAAATGGAGGACGCGGCGCTCGGGAGAGCGG
GCGGGTGAGTCACCCACACAAAGGAAAAGGGCCTTTCCGTCCTCAGCCGTCGCTTCATGTGACTCCACGG
AGTACCGGGCGCCGTCCAGGCACCTCGATTAGTTCTCGAGCTTTTGGAGTACGTCGTCTTTAGGTTGGGG
GGAGGGGTTTTATGCGATGGAGTTTCCCCACACTGAGTGGGTGGAGACTGAAGTTAGGCCAGCTTGGCAC
TTGATGTAATTCTCCTTGGAATTTGCCCTTTTTGAGTTTGGATCTTGGTTCATTCTCAAGCCTCAGACAG
TGGTTCAAAGTTTTTTTCTTCCATTTCAGGTGTCGTGAGGCTAGCACCGCCACCATGGACTCAGTCTCCT
TTGAGGATGTGGCCGTGAACTTCACCCTGGAGGAGTGGGCTTTGCTGGATTCTTCACAGAAAAAGCTCTA
TGAAGATGTGATGCAGGAGACCTTCAAAAACCTGGTTTGTCTAGGAAAAAAGTGGGAAGACCAGGACATT
GAAGATGACCACAGAAACCAGGGGAAAAATCGAAGATGTCATATGGTTGAGAGACTCTGTGAAAGTAGAA
GAGGTAGCAAATGTGGAGAAACCACTAGCCAGATGCCAAATGTTAATATCAACAAGGAAACTTTTACTGG
AGCAAAACCACATGAATGCAGCTTTTGTGGAAGAGACTTCATTCATCATTCGTCCCTTAATAGGCACATG
AGATCTCACACTGGACAGAAACCAAATGAGTATCAGGAATATGAAAAGCAACCATGTAAATGTAAAGCAG
TTGGGAAAACCTTCAGTTATCACCACTGCTTTCGCAAACATGAAAGAACTCACACTGGAGTGAAGCCCTA
TGAATGTAAACAGTGTGGGAAAGCCTTTATATATTACCAGCCATTTCAAAGACATGAAAGGACTCATGCT
GGACAGAAACCCTATGAATGTAAGCAATGTGGAAAAACCTTTATATATTACCAGTCTTTTCAAAAACATG
CTCATACTGGAAAGAAACCCTATGAATGTAAACAGTGTGGGAAAGCCTTTATATGTTACCAATCTTTTCA
AAGACACAAAAGGACTCACACTGGAGAGAAACCCTATGAATGTAAGCAATGTGGTAAGGCTTTCAGTTGT
CCCACATACTTTCGAACTCATGAAAGAACTCACACTGGAGAAAAACCCTACAAATGTAAAGAATGTGGTA
AAGCCTTCAGTTTTCTCAGTTCTTTTCGAAGGCATAAAAGGACTCATAGTGGAGAGAAACCCTATGAATG
TAAAGAATGTGGAAAAGCCTTCTTTTATTCTGCAAGCTTTCGAGCACATGTAATAATACACACTGGGGCT
CGACCTTATAAATGTAAAGAATGTGGGAAAGCCTTCAACTCTTCTAATTCCTGTCGAGTGCATGAAAGAA
CTCATATTGGAGAAAAACCATATGAATGTAAACGATGTGGCAAATCATTCAGTTGGTCCATTTCTCTTCG
ATTGCATGAAAGAACTCATACTGGAGAGAAACCTTATGAGTGTAAACAGTGTCATAAAACCTTCAGTTTT
TCAAGTTCCCTTCGAGAACACGAAACAACTCACACTGGAGAGAAACCCTATGAATGTAAACAATGTGGTA
AAACCTTCAGTTTTTCAAGTTCCCTTCAAAGACATGAAAGGACTCACAATGCAGAGAAACCCTATGAATG
TAAACAGTGTGGGAAAGCCTTCAGGTGTTCAAGTTATTTTCGAATTCATGAAAGGTCACACACTGGAGAG
AAACCCTATGAATGTAAACAGTGTGGAAAAGTTTTCATTCGTTCCAGTTCCTTTCGACTGCATGAAAGAA
CACACACTGGAGAGAAACCCTATGAATGTAAACTATGCGGTAAAACCTTCAGTTTTTCAAGTTCCCTTCG
AGAACATGAAAAAATTCACACTGGAAATAAGCCTTTTGAGTGTAAGCAATGTGGTAAGGCCTTCCTTCGT
TCCAGTCAAATTCGATTGCATGAAAGGACTCACACTGGAGAGAAACCGTATCAATGTAAACAATGTGGAA
AAGCCTTCATTTCTTCCAGTAAATTTCGAATGCATGAGAGAACTCACACGGGAGAGAAACCCTATCGATG
TAAACAATGTGGGAAAGCCTTCAGATTTTCAAGTTCTGTTCGAATTCATGAAAGGTCTCACACTGGAGAG
AAACCTTATGAATGCAAACAATGTGGAAAAGCCTTCATTTCTTCCAGTCACTTTCGACTGCATGAAAGGA
CTCATATGGGAGAGAAAGTCTAGTAATGAACTAGTCCGTAACTTGAAAGTATTTCGATTTCTTGGCTTTA
TATATCTTGTGGAAAGGACGAGGTTACTAGCGGACCGGTAAATATACGCGTTAAGTCGACAATCAACCTC
TGGATTACAAAATTTGTGAAAGATTGACTGGTATTCTTAACTATGTTGCTCCTTTTACGCTATGTGGATA
CGCTGCTTTAATGCCTTTGTATCATGCTATTGCTTCCCGTATGGCTTTCATTTTCTCCTCCTTGTATAAA
TCCTGGTTGCTGTCTCTTTATGAGGAGTTGTGGCCCGTTGTCAGGCAACGTGGCGTGGTGTGCACTGTGT
TTGCTGACGCAACCCCCACTGGTTGGGGCATTGCCACCACCTGTCAGCTCCTTTCCGGGACTTTCGCTTT
CCCCCTCCCTATTGCCACGGCGGAACTCATCGCCGCCTGCCTTGCCCGCTGCTGGACAGGGGCTCGGCTG
TTGGGCACTGACAATTCCGTGGTGTTGTCGGGGAAATCATCGTCCTTTCCTTGGCTGCTCGCCTGTGTTG
CCACCTGGATTCTGCGCGGGACGTCCTTCTGCTACGTCCCTTCGGCCCTCAATCCAGCGGACCTTCCTTC
CCGCGGCCTGCTGCCGGCTCTGCGGCCTCTTCCGCGTCTTCGCCTTCGCCCTCAGACGAGTCGGATCTCC
CTTTGGGCCGCCTCCCCGCGTCGACTTTAAGACCAATGACTTACAAGGCAGCTGTAGATCTTAGCCACTT
TTTAAAAGAAAAGGGGGGACTGGAAGGGCTAATTCACTCCCAACGAAGACAAGATCTGCTTTTTGCTTGT
ACTGGGTCTCTCTGGTTAGACCAGATCTGAGCCTGGGAGCTCTCTGGCTAACTAGGGAACCCACTGCTTA
AGCCTCAATAAAGCTTGCCTTGAGTGCTTCAAGTAGTGTGTGCCCGTCTGTTGTGTGACTCTGGTAACTA
GAGATCCCTCAGACCCTTTTAGTCAGTGTGGAAAATCTCTAGCAGTACGTATAGTAGTTCATGTCATCTT
ATTATTCAGTATTTATAACTTGCAAAGAAATGAATATCAGAGAGTGAGAGGAACTTGTTTATTGCAGCTT
ATAATGGTTACAAATAAAGCAATAGCATCACAAATTTCACAAATAAAGCATTTTTTTCACTGCATTCTAG
TTGTGGTTTGTCCAAACTCATCAATGTATCTTATCATGTCTGGCTCTAGCTATCCCGCCCCTAACTCCGC
CCATCCCGCCCCTAACTCCGCCCAGTTCCGCCCATTCTCCGCCCCATGGCTGACTAATTTTTTTTATTTA
TGCAGAGGCCGAGGCCGCCTCGGCCTCTGAGCTATTCCAGAAGTAGTGAGGAGGCTTTTTTGGAGGCCTA
GGGACGTACCCAATTCGCCCTATAGTGAGTCGTATTACGCGCGCTCACTGGCCGTCGTTTTACAACGTCG
TGACTGGGAAAACCCTGGCGTTACCCAACTTAATCGCCTTGCAGCACATCCCCCTTTCGCCAGCTGGCGT
AATAGCGAAGAGGCCCGCACCGATCGCCCTTCCCAACAGTTGCGCAGCCTGAATGGCGAATGGG
[124 nt withheld, positions 7625-7748]
C
[91 nt withheld, positions 7750-7840]
A
[49 nt withheld, positions 7842-7890]
CCTTTGACGTTGGAGTCCACGTTCTTT
[37 nt withheld, positions 7918-7954]
ACCCTATCTCGGTCTATTCTTTTGATTTATAAGGGATTTTGCCGATTTCGGCCTATTGGTTAAAAAATGA
GCTGATTTAACAAAAATTTAACGCGAATTTTAACAAAATATTAACGCTTACAATTTAGGTGGCACTTTTC
GGGGAAATGTGCGCGGAACCCCTATTTGTTTATTTTTCTAAATACATTCAAATATGTATCCGCTCATGAG
ACAATAACCCTGATAAATGCTTCAATAATATTGAAAAAGGAAGAGTATGAGTATTCAACATTTCCGTGTC
GCCCTTATTCCCTTTTTTGCGGCATTTTGCCTTCCTGTTTTTGCTCACCCAGAAACGCTGGTGAAAGTAA
AAGATGCTGAAGATCAGTTGGGTGCACGAGTGGGTTACATCGAACTGGATCTCAACAGCGGTAAGATCCT
TGAGAGTTTTCGCCCCGAAGAACGTTTTCCAATGATGAGCACTTTTAAAGTTCTGCTATGTGGCGCGGTA
TTATCCCGTATTGACGCCGGGCAAGAGCAACTCGGTCGCCGCATACACTATTCTCAGAATGACTTGGTTG
AGTACTCACCAGTCACAGAAAAGCATCTTACGGATGGCATGACAGTAAGAGAATTATGCAGTGCTGCCAT
AACCATGAGTGATAACACTGCGGCCAACTTACTTCTGACAACGATCGGAGGACCGAAGGAGCTAACCGCT
TTTTTGCACAACATGGGGGATCATGTAACTCGCCTTGATCGTTGGGAACCGGAGCTGAATGAAGCCATAC
CAAACGACGAGCGTGACACCACGATGCCTGTAGCAATGGCAACAACGTTGCGCAAACTATTAACTGGCGA
ACTACTTACTCTAGCTTCCCGGCAACAATTAATAGACTGGATGGAGGCGGATAAAGTTGCAGGACCACTT
CTGCGCTCGGCCCTTCCGGCTGGCTGGTTTATTGCTGATAAATCTGGAGCCGGTGAGCGTGGGTCTCGCG
GTATCATTGCAGCACTGGGGCCAGATGGTAAGCCCTCCCGTATCGTAGTTATCTACACGACGGGGAGTCA
GGCAACTATGGATGAACGAAATAGACAGATCGCTGAGATAGGTGCCTCACTGATTAAGCATTGGTAACTG
TCAGACCAAGTTTACTCATATATACTTTAGATTGATTTAAAACTTCATTTTTAATTTAAAAGGATCTAGG
TGAAGATCCTTTTTGATAATCTCATGACCAAAATCCCTTAACGTGAGTTTTCGTTCCACTGAGCGTCAGA
CCCCGTAGAAAAGATCAAAGGATCTTCTTGAGATCCTTTTTTTCTGCGCGTAATCTGCTGCTTGCAAACA
AAAAAACCACCGCTACCAGCGGTGGTTTGTTTGCCGGATCAAGAGCTACCAACTCTTTTTCCGAAGGTAA
CTGGCTTCAGCAGAGCGCAGATACCAAATACTGTTCTTCTAGTGTAGCCGTAGTTAGGCCACCACTTCAA
GAACTCTGTAGCACCGCCTACATACCTCGCTCTGCTAATCCTGTTACCAGTGGCTGCTGCCAGTGGCGAT
AAGTCGTGTCTTACCGGGTTGGACTCAAGACGATAGTTACCGGATAAGGCGCAGCGGTCGGGCTGAACGG
GGGGTTCGTGCACACAGCCCAGCTTGGAGCGAACGACCTACACCGAACTGAGATACCTACAGCGTGAGCT
ATGAGAAAGCGCCACGCTTCCCGAAGGGAGAAAGGCGGACAGGTATCCGGTAAGCGGCAGGGTCGGAACA
GGAGAGCGCACGAGGGAGCTTCCAGGGGGAAACGCCTGGTATCTTTATAGTCCTGTCGGGTTTCGCCACC
TCTGACTTGAGCGTCGATTTTTGTGATGCTCGTCAGGGGGGCGGAGCCTATGGAAAAACGCCAGCAACGC
GGCCTTTTTACGGTTCCTGGCCTTTTGCTGGCCTTTTGCTCACATGTTCTTTCCTGCGTTATCCCCTGAT
TCTGTGGATAACCGTATTACCGCCTTTGAGTGAGCTGATACCGCTCGCCGCAGCCGAACGACCGAGCGCA
GCGAGTCAGTGAGCGAGGAAGCGGAAGAGCGCCCAATACGCAAACCGCCTCTCCCCGCGCGTTGGCCGAT
TCATTAATGCAGCTGGCACGACAGGTTTCCCGACTGGAAAGCGGGCAGTGAGCGCAACGCAATTAATGTG
AGTTAGCTCACTCATTAGGCACCCCAGGCTTTACACTTTATGCTTCCGGCTCGTATGTTGTGTGGAATTG
TGAGCGGATAACAATTTCACACAGGAAACAGCTATGACCATGATTACGCCAAGCGCGCAATTAACCCTCA
CTAAAGGGAACAAAAGCTGGAGCTGCAAGC
Features (pLannotate 1.2.2; 31 found; start..end, strand, type, name):
      5..231     +  promoter       RSV promoter: Rous sarcoma virus enhancer/promoter
    232..412     +  LTR            5' LTR (truncated): truncated 5' long terminal repeat (LTR) from HIV-1
    459..584     +  misc_feature   HIV-1 Ψ: packaging signal of human immunodeficiency virus type 1
    568..931     +  CDS            HIV-1 gag (fragment): gag protein from human immunodeficiency virus 1; gag
   1077..1310    +  misc_feature   RRE: The Rev response element (RRE) of HIV-1 allows for Rev-dependent mRNA export from the nucleus to the cytoplasm.
   1687..1713    +  CDS            Rev (fragment): human immunodeficiency virus 1 (HIV-1) Rev protein; rev; enhances nuclear export of unspliced and incompletely spliced viral mRNAs
   1720..1743    +  promoter       SV40 promoter (fragment): SV40 early promoter
   1744..1815    +  promoter       SV40 promoter (fragment): SV40 enhancer and early promoter
   1839..1974    +  rep_origin     SV40 ori: SV40 origin of replication
   2020..2616    +  CDS            PuroR (fragment): puromycin N-acetyltransferase; pac from Streptomyces; confers resistance to puromycin
   2665..2782    +  misc_feature   cPPT/CTS: central polypurine tract and central termination sequence of HIV-1
   2847..2913    +  CDS            small t antigen (fragment): SV40 (simian virus 40) small t antigen
   2920..4098    +  promoter       EF-1α promoter: strong constitutive promoter for human elongation factor EF-1α
   4115..4519    +  CDS            ZNF670 (fragment): ZN670_HUMAN - Experimental evidence at protein level: Swiss-Prot protein existence level 1. May be involved in transcriptional regulation. From Homo sapiens (Human).
   6056..6109    +  promoter       U6 promoter (fragment): RNA polymerase III promoter for human U6 snRNA
   6151..6739    +  misc_feature   WPRE: woodchuck hepatitis virus posttranscriptional regulatory element
   6790..6809    +  misc_feature   cPPT/CTS (fragment): central polypurine tract and central termination sequence of HIV-1
   6811..7044    +  LTR            3' LTR (ΔU3): self-inactivating 3' long terminal repeat (LTR) from HIV-1
   7122..7243    +  polyA_signal   SV40 poly(A) signal: SV40 polyadenylation signal
   7283..7418    +  rep_origin     SV40 ori: SV40 origin of replication
   7439..7457    -  promoter       T7 promoter: promoter for bacteriophage T7 RNA polymerase
   7465..7620    +  CDS            lacZα (fragment): LacZα fragment of β-galactosidase; lacZ fragment
   7625..8053    +  rep_origin     f1 ori (sequence partly withheld): f1 bacteriophage origin of replication; arrow indicates direction of (+) strand synthesis
   8106..8210    +  promoter       AmpR promoter: bla
   8211..9071    +  CDS            AmpR: β-lactamase; bla; confers resistance to ampicillin, carbenicillin, and related antibiotics
   9242..9830    +  rep_origin     ori: high-copy-number ColE1/pMB1/pBR322/pUC origin of replication
  10013..10105   +  CDS            lacI (fragment): lac repressor; lacI; The lac repressor binds to the lac operator to inhibit transcription in E. coli. This inhibition can be relieved by adding lactose or isopropyl-β-D-thiogalactopyranoside (IPTG).
  10118..10139   +  protein_bind   CAP binding site: CAP binding activates transcription in the presence of cAMP. E. coli catabolite activator protein
  10154..10184   +  promoter       lac promoter: promoter for the E. coli lac operon
  10192..10208   +  protein_bind   lac operator: The lac repressor binds to the lac operator to inhibit transcription in E. coli. This inhibition can be relieved by adding lactose or isopropyl-β-D-thiogalactopyranoside (IPTG). lac repressor encoded by lacI
  10253..10271   +  promoter       T3 promoter: promoter for bacteriophage T3 RNA polymerase
