[The description below was written by a language model from this plasmid's Addgene catalogue record and pLannotate feature annotations shown in this document.]
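Description:
TFORF2336 is a lentiviral mammalian expression plasmid built on the pLX_TRC317 backbone and carrying the human zinc-finger transcription factor ZNF14 (also known as KOX6 or GIOT-4) as a synthesized open reading frame of about 2 kb. It belongs to a large collection of transcription factor ORF constructs in which each ORF is paired with a unique 24-bp barcode, so that the factor present in a given cell can be identified by sequencing in pooled overexpression screens, such as those used to study directed differentiation. In bacteria the roughly 10.3 kb plasmid is maintained at high copy through a ColE1/pUC-type origin with ampicillin selection via β-lactamase. An f1 origin is also present. The depositor cautions that the plasmid can recombine, as is common for LTR-containing vectors.

The transfer cassette has a third-generation layout. An RSV promoter drives a truncated HIV-1 5' LTR, followed by the Ψ packaging signal with a partial gag sequence, the Rev response element, and a cPPT/CTS, and the cassette ends in a self-inactivating ΔU3 3' LTR with a downstream SV40 polyadenylation signal. Within the provirus, an SV40 early promoter/origin region expresses puromycin N-acetyltransferase for selection of transduced cells. The strong constitutive EF-1α promoter drives the ZNF14 ORF, with a WPRE downstream to enhance transcript stability and expression. The automated annotation labels only the start of the ORF, as a ZNF670 fragment. This most likely reflects homology among KRAB zinc-finger family members rather than a different insert. The barcode is not annotated in the feature table, so its exact position is not stated in the record.
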