Addgene plasmid #144013: TFORF2336
Purpose: Lentiviral vector for overexpressing transcription factor ORFs with unique 24-bp barcodes. Barcodes facilitate identification of transcription factors in pooled screens.
Depositing lab: Feng Zhang. Depositing organization: Broad Institute. Publication: A transcription factor atlas of directed differentiation. Joung J, Ma S, Tay T, Geiger-Schuller KR, Kirchgatterer PC, Verdine VK, Guo B, Arias-Garcia MA, Allen WE, Singh A, Kuksenko O, Abudayyeh OO, Gootenberg JS, Fu Z, Macrae RK, Buenrostro JD, Regev A, Zhang F. Cell. 2023 Jan 5;186(1):209-229.e26. doi: 10.1016/j.cell.2022.11.026. PubMed 36608654.
Backbone
  Vector backbone: pLX_TRC317
  Backbone manufacturer: Broad Institute Genetic Perturbation Platform
  Backbone size w/o insert (bp): 8264
  Vector type: Mammalian Expression, Lentiviral
  Selectable markers: Puromycin
Growth in bacteria
  Bacterial resistance: Ampicillin, 100 μg/mL
  Growth temperature: 37°C
  Growth strain: NEB Stable
  Copy number: High Copy
Gene/Insert
  Gene/Insert name: ZNF14
  Species: H. sapiens (human)
  Insert size (bp): 2030
  Entrez Gene: ZNF14 (a.k.a. KOX6, GIOT-4)
  Promoter: EF1a
  Cloning method: Unknown
  Sequencing primers: 5′ GGGTGGAGACTGAAGTTAGGCCAG; 3′ CACATAGCGTAAAAGGAGCAACATAG
Terms and licenses: Academic/Nonprofit Terms; Industry Terms: Not Available to Industry
Depositor comments: NM_021030,ENST00000344099 . The transcription factor ORF portion of this plasmid was synthesized by Genewiz. Please test multiple small colonies in case of plasmid recombination. To make this collection available in a timely manner, a portion of this collection was not fully sequenced by Addgene. If an Addgene verified full plasmid sequence is not available, please contact us prior to placing an order to request the full sequence.
How to cite: TFORF2336 was a gift from Feng Zhang (Addgene plasmid # 144013 ; http://n2t.net/addgene:144013 ; RRID:Addgene_144013)
