>Addgene plasmid #144013 | TFORF2336 | depositor partial sequence | sequence record 284163 | Insert
ACCGCCACCATGGACTCAGTCTCCTTTGAGGATGTGGCCGTGAACTTCACCCTGGAGGAGTGGGCTTTGC
TGGATTCTTCACAGAAAAAGCTCTATGAAGATGTGATGCAGGAGACCTTCAAAAACCTGGTTTGTCTAGG
AAAAAAGTGGGAAGACCAGGACATTGAAGATGACCACAGAAACCAGGGGAAAAATCGAAGATGTCATATG
GTTGAGAGACTCTGTGAAAGTAGAAGAGGTAGCAAATGTGGAGAAACCACTAGCCAGATGCCAAATGTTA
ATATCAACAAGGAAACTTTTACTGGAGCAAAACCACATGAATGCAGCTTTTGTGGAAGAGACTTCATTCA
TCATTCGTCCCTTAATAGGCACATGAGATCTCACACTGGACAGAAACCAAATGAGTATCAGGAATATGAA
AAGCAACCATGTAAATGTAAAGCAGTTGGGAAAACCTTCAGTTATCACCACTGCTTTCGCAAACATGAAA
GAACTCACACTGGAGTGAAGCCCTATGAATGTAAACAGTGTGGGAAAGCCTTTATATATTACCAGCCATT
TCAAAGACATGAAAGGACTCATGCTGGACAGAAACCCTATGAATGTAAGCAATGTGGAAAAACCTTTATA
TATTACCAGTCTTTTCAAAAACATGCTCATACTGGAAAGAAACCCTATGAATGTAAACAGTGTGGGAAAG
CCTTTATATGTTACCAATCTTTTCAAAGACACAAAAGGACTCACACTGGAGAGAAACCCTATGAATGTAA
GCAATGTGGTAAGGCTTTCAGTTGTCCCACATACTTTCGAACTCATGAAAGAACTCACACTGGAGAAAAA
CCCTACAAATGTAAAGAATGTGGTAAAGCCTTCAGTTTTCTCAGTTCTTTTCGAAGGCATAAAAGGACTC
ATAGTGGAGAGAAACCCTATGAATGTAAAGAATGTGGAAAAGCCTTCTTTTATTCTGCAAGCTTTCGAGC
ACATGTAATAATACACACTGGGGCTCGACCTTATAAATGTAAAGAATGTGGGAAAGCCTTCAACTCTTCT
AATTCCTGTCGAGTGCATGAAAGAACTCATATTGGAGAAAAACCATATGAATGTAAACGATGTGGCAAAT
CATTCAGTTGGTCCATTTCTCTTCGATTGCATGAAAGAACTCATACTGGAGAGAAACCTTATGAGTGTAA
ACAGTGTCATAAAACCTTCAGTTTTTCAAGTTCCCTTCGAGAACACGAAACAACTCACACTGGAGAGAAA
CCCTATGAATGTAAACAATGTGGTAAAACCTTCAGTTTTTCAAGTTCCCTTCAAAGACATGAAAGGACTC
ACAATGCAGAGAAACCCTATGAATGTAAACAGTGTGGGAAAGCCTTCAGGTGTTCAAGTTATTTTCGAAT
TCATGAAAGGTCACACACTGGAGAGAAACCCTATGAATGTAAACAGTGTGGAAAAGTTTTCATTCGTTCC
AGTTCCTTTCGACTGCATGAAAGAACACACACTGGAGAGAAACCCTATGAATGTAAACTATGCGGTAAAA
CCTTCAGTTTTTCAAGTTCCCTTCGAGAACATGAAAAAATTCACACTGGAAATAAGCCTTTTGAGTGTAA
GCAATGTGGTAAGGCCTTCCTTCGTTCCAGTCAAATTCGATTGCATGAAAGGACTCACACTGGAGAGAAA
CCGTATCAATGTAAACAATGTGGAAAAGCCTTCATTTCTTCCAGTAAATTTCGAATGCATGAGAGAACTC
ACACGGGAGAGAAACCCTATCGATGTAAACAATGTGGGAAAGCCTTCAGATTTTCAAGTTCTGTTCGAAT
TCATGAAAGGTCTCACACTGGAGAGAAACCTTATGAATGCAAACAATGTGGAAAAGCCTTCATTTCTTCC
AGTCACTTTCGACTGCATGAAAGGACTCATATGGGAGAGAAAGTCTAGTAATGAACTAGTCCGTAACTTG
AAAGTATTTCGATTTCTTGGCTTTATATATCTTGTGGAAAGGACGAGGTTACTAGCGGACCGGTAAATAT
