>Addgene plasmid #144013 | TFORF2336 | depositor partial sequence | sequence record 284164 | Barcode
GGTTACTAGCGGACCGGTAAATAT
